>Addgene plasmid #37023 | pClneoMyc human NDR1 | addgene partial sequence | sequence record 47225 | chim-int-F 5'-TCTTACTGACATCCACTTTGCC-3'
ATTACAGCTCTTAAGGCTAGAGTACTTAATACGACTCACTATAGGCTAGACCCCCCAACATGGAGCAGAA
GCTTATCAGCGAGGAGGACCTGCTCGAGGAATTCACGCGTGCCATGGCAATGACAGGCTCAACACCTTGC
TCATCCATGAGTAACCACACAAAGGAAAGGGTGACAATGACCAAAGTGACACTGGAGAATTTTTATAGCA
ACCTTATTGCTCAACATGAAGAACGAGAAATGAGACAAAAGAAGTTAGAAAAGGTGATGGAAGAAGAAGG
CCTAAAAGATGAGGAGAAACGACTCCGGAGATCAGCACATGCTCGGAAGGAAACAGAGTTTCTTCGTTTG
AAGAGAACAAGACTTGGATTGGAAGATTTTGAGTCCTTAAAAGTAATAGGCAGAGGAGCATTTGGTGAGG
TACGGCTTGTTCAGAAGAAAGATACGGGACATGTGTATGCAATGAAAATACTCCGTAAAGCAGATATGCT
TGAAAAAGAGCAGGTTGGCCACATTCGTGCGGAGCGTGACATTCTAGTGGAGGCAGACAGTTTGTGGGTT
GTGAAAATGTTCTATAGTTTTCAGGATAAGCTAAACCTCTACCTAATCATGGAGTTCCTGCCTG
