[The description below was written by a language model from this plasmid's Addgene catalogue record.]
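Description:
pClneoMyc human NDR1 is a mammalian expression plasmid built on the commercial pCI-neo backbone, modified to carry a myc epitope tag upstream of the cloning site. It is propagated in E. coli as a high-copy plasmid under ampicillin selection. In mammalian cells it provides a neomycin resistance marker, so stable transfectants can be selected with G418 in addition to its use in transient transfection.

The insert is human NDR1 (nuclear Dbf2-related kinase 1), the product of the STK38 gene, a serine/threonine kinase. The coding sequence was placed between MluI and SalI sites by restriction cloning; the record does not say whether these sites survived. Expression is driven by the CMV promoter, a strong constitutive promoter in most mammalian cell lines. Because the myc tag is supplied by the backbone at the N terminus, the protein is produced as myc-NDR1, which allows detection by immunoblotting or immunofluorescence and recovery by immunoprecipitation with anti-myc antibodies, without the need for an NDR1-specific antibody.

The associated study concerns activation of NDR1 through a scaffold formed by MOB1 after its phosphorylation by MST2. This suggests the construct was used to express tagged NDR1 in cultured cells for interaction and kinase activation experiments within this signalling pathway. No feature table or sequence annotation accompanies the record, so details such as the polyadenylation signal, any intron, the origins of replication and the exact insert boundaries are not stated here. No mutations in the insert are noted.
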