Addgene plasmid #37023: pClneoMyc human NDR1
Depositing lab: Yutaka Hata. Depositing organization: Institute of Science Tokyo. Publication: Threonine 74 of MOB1 is a putative key phosphorylation site by MST2 to form the scaffold to activate nuclear Dbf2-related kinase 1. Hirabayashi S, Nakagawa K, Sumita K, Hidaka S, Kawai T, Ikeda M, Kawata A, Ohno K, Hata Y. Oncogene. 2008 Jul 17;27(31):4281-92. Epub 2008 Mar 24. 10.1038/onc.2008.66 PubMed 18362890.
Backbone
  Vector backbone: pCl-neo
  Backbone manufacturer: Promega
  Vector type: Mammalian Expression
  Selectable markers: Neomycin (select with G418)
Growth in bacteria
  Bacterial resistance: Ampicillin, 100 μg/mL
  Growth temperature: 37°C
  Growth strain: DH5alpha
  Copy number: High Copy
Gene/Insert
  Gene/Insert name: NDR1
  Species: H. sapiens (human)
  Entrez Gene: STK38 (a.k.a. NDR, NDR1)
  Promoter: CMV
  Tag / fusion protein: myc (N terminal on backbone)
  Cloning method: Restriction Enzyme; 5′ cloning site MluI (unknown if destroyed); 3′ cloning site SalI (unknown if destroyed)
  Sequencing primers: 5′ CMV-F; 3′ T3
Terms and licenses: Academic/Nonprofit Terms; Industry Terms: Not Available to Industry
How to cite: pClneoMyc human NDR1 was a gift from Yutaka Hata (Addgene plasmid # 37023 ; http://n2t.net/addgene:37023 ; RRID:Addgene_37023)
