LOCUS       Exported 6903 bp ds-DNA circular SYN 12-MAY-2021
DEFINITION  synthetic circular DNA
ACCESSION   .
VERSION     .
KEYWORDS    pClneoMyc human NDR1
SOURCE      synthetic DNA construct
  ORGANISM  synthetic DNA construct
REFERENCE   1 (bases 1 to 6903)
  AUTHORS   Hirabayashi S, Nakagawa K, Sumita K, Hidaka S, Kawai T, Ikeda M,
            Kawata A, Ohno K, Hata Y
  TITLE     Threonine 74 of MOB1 is a putative key phosphorylation site by MST2
            to form the scaffold to activate nuclear Dbf2-related kinase 1.
  JOURNAL   Oncogene. 2008 Jul 17;27(31):4281-92. Epub 2008 Mar 24.
  PUBMED    18362890
REFERENCE   2 (bases 1 to 6903)
  AUTHORS   .
  TITLE     Direct Submission
  JOURNAL   Exported May 12, 2021 from SnapGene Server 1.1.58
            http://www.snapgene.com
FEATURES             Location/Qualifiers
     source          1..6903
                     /organism="synthetic DNA construct"
                     /mol_type="other DNA"
     enhancer        22..401
                     /label=CMV enhancer
                     /note="human cytomegalovirus immediate early enhancer"
     promoter        402..613
                     /label=CMV promoter
                     /note="human cytomegalovirus (CMV) immediate early
                     promoter"
     primer_bind     564..584
                     /label=CMV-F
                     /note="Human CMV immediate early promoter, forward primer"
     primer_bind     610..634
                     /label=LNCX
                     /note="Human CMV promoter, forward primer"
     intron          774..906
                     /label=chimeric intron
                     /note="chimera between introns from human beta-globin and
                     immunoglobulin heavy chain genes"
     primer_bind     889..908
                     /label=pMT2-F
                     /note="Synthetic intron, forward primer"
     promoter        951..969
                     /label=T7 promoter
                     /note="promoter for bacteriophage T7 RNA polymerase"
     CDS             987..1016
                     /codon_start=1
                     /product="Myc (human c-Myc proto-oncogene) epitope tag"
                     /label=Myc
                     /translation="EQKLISEEDL"
     promoter        complement(2456..2473)
                     /label=T3 promoter
                     /note="promoter for bacteriophage T3 RNA polymerase"
     polyA_signal    2491..2612
                     /label=SV40 poly(A) signal
                     /note="SV40 polyadenylation signal"
     primer_bind     complement(2502..2521)
                     /label=EBV-rev
                     /note="SV40 polyA terminator, reverse primer"
     primer_bind     2556..2575
                     /label=SV40pA-R
                     /note="SV40 polyA, reverse primer"
     rep_origin      2798..3253
                     /direction=RIGHT
                     /label=f1 ori
                     /note="f1 bacteriophage origin of replication; arrow
                     indicates direction of (+) strand synthesis"
     primer_bind     complement(2885..2904)
                     /label=F1ori-R
                     /note="F1 origin, reverse primer"
     primer_bind     3095..3116
                     /label=F1ori-F
                     /note="F1 origin, forward primer"
     promoter        3370..3727
                     /label=SV40 promoter
                     /note="SV40 enhancer and early promoter"
     primer_bind     complement(3393..3413)
                     /label=pBABE 3'
                     /note="SV40 enhancer, reverse primer for pBABE vectors"
     rep_origin      3578..3713
                     /label=SV40 ori
                     /note="SV40 origin of replication"
     primer_bind     3640..3659
                     /label=SV40pro-F
                     /note="SV40 promoter/origin, forward primer"
     CDS             3778..4572
                     /codon_start=1
                     /gene="aph(3')-II (or nptII)"
                     /product="aminoglycoside phosphotransferase from Tn5"
                     /label=NeoR/KanR
                     /note="confers resistance to neomycin, kanamycin, and G418
                     (Geneticin(R))"
                     /translation="MIEQDGLHAGSPAAWVERLFGYDWAQQTIGCSDAAVFRLSAQGRP
                     VLFVKTDLSGALNELQDEAARLSWLATTGVPCAAVLDVVTEAGRDWLLLGEVPGQDLLS
                     SHLAPAEKVSIMADAMRRLHTLDPATCPFDHQAKHRIERARTRMEAGLVDQDDLDEEHQ
                     GLAPAELFARLKARMPDGEDLVVTHGDACLPNIMVENGRFSGFIDCGRLGVADRYQDIA
                     LATRDIAEELGGEWADRFLVLYGIAAPDSQRIAFYRLLDEFF"
     primer_bind     complement(3832..3851)
                     /label=Neo-R
                     /note="Neomycin resistance gene, reverse primer"
     primer_bind     4442..4461
                     /label=Neo-F
                     /note="Neomycin resistance gene, forward primer"
     polyA_signal    4636..4684
                     /note="synthetic polyadenylation signal"
     primer_bind     complement(4725..4744)
                     /label=pRS-marker
                     /note="pRS vectors, use to sequence yeast selectable
                     marker"
     primer_bind     4844..4866
                     /label=pGEX 3'
                     /note="pGEX vectors, reverse primer"
     primer_bind     complement(4904..4922)
                     /label=pBRforEco
                     /note="pBR322 vectors, upsteam of EcoRI site, forward
                     primer"
     promoter        4990..5094
                     /gene="bla"
                     /label=AmpR promoter
     CDS             5095..5955
                     /codon_start=1
                     /gene="bla"
                     /product="beta-lactamase"
                     /label=AmpR
                     /note="confers resistance to ampicillin, carbenicillin, and
                     related antibiotics"
                     /translation="MSIQHFRVALIPFFAAFCLPVFAHPETLVKVKDAEDQLGARVGYI
                     ELDLNSGKILESFRPEERFPMMSTFKVLLCGAVLSRIDAGQEQLGRRIHYSQNDLVEYS
                     PVTEKHLTDGMTVRELCSAAITMSDNTAANLLLTTIGGPKELTAFLHNMGDHVTRLDRW
                     EPELNEAIPNDERDTTMPVAMATTLRKLLTGELLTLASRQQLIDWMEADKVAGPLLRSA
                     LPAGWFIADKSGAGERGSRGIIAALGPDGKPSRIVVIYTTGSQATMDERNRQIAEIGAS
                     LIKHW"
     primer_bind     complement(5313..5332)
                     /label=Amp-R
                     /note="Ampicillin resistance gene, reverse primer"
     rep_origin      6126..6714
                     /direction=RIGHT
                     /label=ori
                     /note="high-copy-number ColE1/pMB1/pBR322/pUC origin of
                     replication"
     primer_bind     6615..6634
                     /label=pBR322ori-F
                     /note="pBR322 origin, forward primer"
ORIGIN
        1 gtccaatatg accgccatgt tggcattgat tattgactag ttattaatag taatcaatta
       61 cggggtcatt agttcatagc ccatatatgg agttccgcgt tacataactt acggtaaatg
      121 gcccgcctgg ctgaccgccc aacgaccccc gcccattgac gtcaataatg acgtatgttc
      181 ccatagtaac gccaataggg actttccatt gacgtcaatg ggtggagtat ttacggtaaa
      241 ctgcccactt ggcagtacat caagtgtatc atatgccaag tccgccccct attgacgtca
      301 atgacggtaa atggcccgcc tggcattatg cccagtacat gaccttacgg gactttccta
      361 cttggcagta catctacgta ttagtcatcg ctattaccat ggtgatgcgg ttttggcagt
      421 acaccaatgg gcgtggatag cggtttgact cacggggatt tccaagtctc caccccattg
      481 acgtcaatgg gagtttgttt tggcaccaaa atcaacggga ctttccaaaa tgtcgtaaca
      541 actgcgatcg cccgccccgt tgacgcaaat gggcggtagg cgtgtacggt gggaggtcta
      601 tataagcaga gctcgtttag tgaaccgtca gatcactaga agctttattg cggtagttta
      661 tcacagttaa attgctaacg cagtcagtgc ttctgacaca acagtctcga acttaagctg
      721 cagtgactct cttaaggtag ccttgcagaa gttggtcgtg aggcactggg caggtaagta
      781 tcaaggttac aagacaggtt taaggagacc aatagaaact gggcttgtcg agacagagaa
      841 gactcttgcg tttctgatag gcacctattg gtcttactga catccacttt gcctttctct
      901 ccacaggtgt ccactcccag ttcaattaca gctcttaagg ctagagtact taatacgact
      961 cactataggc tagacccccc aacatggagc agaagcttat cagcgaggag gacctgctcg
     1021 aggaattcac gcgtgccatg gcaatgacag gctcaacacc ttgctcatcc atgagtaacc
     1081 acacaaagga aagggtgaca atgaccaaag tgacactgga gaatttttat agcaacctta
     1141 ttgctcaaca tgaagaacga gaaatgagac aaaagaagtt agaaaaggtg atggaagaag
     1201 aaggcctaaa agatgaggag aaacgactcc ggagatcagc acatgctcgg aaggaaacag
     1261 agtttcttcg tttgaagaga acaagacttg gattggaaga ttttgagtcc ttaaaagtaa
     1321 taggcagagg agcatttggt gaggtacggc ttgttcagaa gaaagatacg ggacatgtgt
     1381 atgcaatgaa aatactccgt aaagcagata tgcttgaaaa agagcaggtt ggccacattc
     1441 gtgcggagcg tgacattcta gtggaggcag acagtttgtg ggttgtgaaa atgttctata
     1501 gttttcagga taagctaaac ctctacctaa tcatggagtt cctgcctgga ggggacatga
     1561 tgaccttgtt gatgaaaaaa gacactctga cagaagagga gactcagttt tatatagcag
     1621 aaacagtatt agccatagac tctattcacc aacttggatt catccacaga gacatcaaac
     1681 cagacaacct tcttttggac agcaagggcc atgtgaaact ttctgacttt ggtctttgca
     1741 caggactgaa aaaagcacat aggacagaat tttataggaa tctgaaccac agcctcccca
     1801 gtgatttcac tttccagaac atgaattcca aaaggaaagc agaaacctgg aaaagaaata
     1861 gacgtcagct agccttctcc acagtaggca ctcctgacta cattgctcct gaggtgttca
     1921 tgcagaccgg gtacaacaag ctctgtgatt ggtggtcgct tggggtgatc atgtatgaga
     1981 tgctcatcgg ctacccacct ttctgttctg agacccctca agagacatat aagaaggtga
     2041 tgaactggaa agaaactttg acttttcctc cagaagttcc catctctgag aaagccaagg
     2101 atctaatttt gaggttctgc tgtgaatggg aacatagaat tggagctcct ggagttgagg
     2161 aaataaaaag taactctttt tttgaaggcg ttgactggga acatatcaga gagagacctg
     2221 ctgcaatatc tattgaaatc aaaagcattg atgatacctc aaacttcgat gagtctccag
     2281 aatctgatat tcttaagcca acagtggcca caagtaatca tcctgagact gactacaaga
     2341 acaaagactg ggtcttcatc aattacacgt acaagcgctt tgagggcctg actgcaaggg
     2401 gggcaatacc ttcctacatg aaagcagcaa aatagtcgac ccgggcggcc gcttcccttt
     2461 agtgagggtt aatgcttcga gcagacatga taagatacat tgatgagttt ggacaaacca
     2521 caactagaat gcagtgaaaa aaatgcttta tttgtgaaat ttgtgatgct attgctttat
     2581 ttgtaaccat tataagctgc aataaacaag ttaacaacaa caattgcatt cattttatgt
     2641 ttcaggttca gggggagatg tgggaggttt tttaaagcaa gtaaaacctc tacaaatgtg
     2701 gtaaaatccg ataaggatcg atccgggctg gcgtaatagc gaagaggccc gcaccgatcg
     2761 cccttcccaa cagttgcgca gcctgaatgg cgaatggnnn nnnnnnnnnn nnnnnnnnnn
     2821 nnnnnnnnnn nnnnnnnnnn nnnnnnnnnn nnnnnnnnnn nnnnnnnnnn nnnnnnnnnn
     2881 nnnnnnnnnn nnnnnnnnnn nnnnnnnnnn nnnnnnnnnn ncnnnnnnnn nnnnnnnnnn
     2941 nnnnnnnnnn nnnnnnnnnn nnnnnnnnnn nnnnnnnnnn nnnnnnnnnn nnnnnnnnnn
     3001 nnnnnnnnnn nnnannnnnn nnnnnnnnnn nnnnnnnnnn nnnnnnnnnn nnnnnnnnnn
     3061 nnncctttga cgttggagtc cacgttcttt aatagtggac tcttgttcca aactggaaca
     3121 acactcaacc ctatctcggt ctattctttt gatttataag ggattttgcc gatttcggcc
     3181 tattggttaa aaaatgagct gatttaacaa aaatttaacg cgaattttaa caaaatatta
     3241 acgcttacaa tttcctgatg cggtattttc tccttacgca tctgtgcggt atttcacacc
     3301 gcatacgcgg atctgcgcag caccatggcc tgaaataacc tctgaaagag gaacttggtt
     3361 aggtaccttc tgaggcggaa agaaccagct gtggaatgtg tgtcagttag ggtgtggaaa
     3421 gtccccaggc tccccagcag gcagaagtat gcaaagcatg catctcaatt agtcagcaac
     3481 caggtgtgga aagtccccag gctccccagc aggcagaagt atgcaaagca tgcatctcaa
     3541 ttagtcagca accatagtcc cgcccctaac tccgcccatc ccgcccctaa ctccgcccag
     3601 ttccgcccat tctccgcccc atggctgact aatttttttt atttatgcag aggccgaggc
     3661 cgcctcggcc tctgagctat tccagaagta gtgaggaggc ttttttggag gcctaggctt
     3721 ttgcaaaaag cttgattctt ctgacacaac agtctcgaac ttaaggctag agccaccatg
     3781 attgaacaag atggattgca cgcaggttct ccggccgctt gggtggagag gctattcggc
     3841 tatgactggg cacaacagac aatcggctgc tctgatgccg ccgtgttccg gctgtcagcg
     3901 caggggcgcc cggttctttt tgtcaagacc gacctgtccg gtgccctgaa tgaactgcag
     3961 gacgaggcag cgcggctatc gtggctggcc acgacgggcg ttccttgcgc agctgtgctc
     4021 gacgttgtca ctgaagcggg aagggactgg ctgctattgg gcgaagtgcc ggggcaggat
     4081 ctcctgtcat ctcaccttgc tcctgccgag aaagtatcca tcatggctga tgcaatgcgg
     4141 cggctgcata cgcttgatcc ggctacctgc ccattcgacc accaagcgaa acatcgcatc
     4201 gagcgagcac gtactcggat ggaagccggt cttgtcgatc aggatgatct ggacgaagag
     4261 catcaggggc tcgcgccagc cgaactgttc gccaggctca aggcgcgcat gcccgacggc
     4321 gaggatctcg tcgtgaccca tggcgatgcc tgcttgccga atatcatggt ggaaaatggc
     4381 cgcttttctg gattcatcga ctgtggccgg ctgggtgtgg cggaccgcta tcaggacata
     4441 gcgttggcta cccgtgatat tgctgaagag cttggcggcg aatgggctga ccgcttcctc
     4501 gtgctttacg gtatcgccgc tcccgattcg cagcgcatcg ccttctatcg ccttcttgac
     4561 gagttcttct gagcgggact ctggggttcg aaatgaccga ccaagcgacg cccaacctgc
     4621 catcacgatg gccgcaataa aatatcttta ttttcattac atctgtgtgt tggttttttg
     4681 tgtgaatcga tagcgataag gatccgcgta tggtgcactc tcagtacaat ctgctctgat
     4741 gccgcatagt taagccagcc ccgacacccg ccaacacccg ctgacgcgcc ctgacgggct
     4801 tgtctgctcc cggcatccgc ttacagacaa gctgtgaccg tctccgggag ctgcatgtgt
     4861 cagaggtttt caccgtcatc accgaaacgc gcgagacgaa agggcctcgt gatacgccta
     4921 tttttatagg ttaatgtcat gataataatg gtttcttaga cgtcaggtgg cacttttcgg
     4981 ggaaatgtgc gcggaacccc tatttgttta tttttctaaa tacattcaaa tatgtatccg
     5041 ctcatgagac aataaccctg ataaatgctt caataatatt gaaaaaggaa gagtatgagt
     5101 attcaacatt tccgtgtcgc ccttattccc ttttttgcgg cattttgcct tcctgttttt
     5161 gctcacccag aaacgctggt gaaagtaaaa gatgctgaag atcagttggg tgcacgagtg
     5221 ggttacatcg aactggatct caacagcggt aagatccttg agagttttcg ccccgaagaa
     5281 cgttttccaa tgatgagcac ttttaaagtt ctgctatgtg gcgcggtatt atcccgtatt
     5341 gacgccgggc aagagcaact cggtcgccgc atacactatt ctcagaatga cttggttgag
     5401 tactcaccag tcacagaaaa gcatcttacg gatggcatga cagtaagaga attatgcagt
     5461 gctgccataa ccatgagtga taacactgcg gccaacttac ttctgacaac gatcggagga
     5521 ccgaaggagc taaccgcttt tttgcacaac atgggggatc atgtaactcg ccttgatcgt
     5581 tgggaaccgg agctgaatga agccatacca aacgacgagc gtgacaccac gatgcctgta
     5641 gcaatggcaa caacgttgcg caaactatta actggcgaac tacttactct agcttcccgg
     5701 caacaattaa tagactggat ggaggcggat aaagttgcag gaccacttct gcgctcggcc
     5761 cttccggctg gctggtttat tgctgataaa tctggagccg gtgagcgtgg gtctcgcggt
     5821 atcattgcag cactggggcc agatggtaag ccctcccgta tcgtagttat ctacacgacg
     5881 gggagtcagg caactatgga tgaacgaaat agacagatcg ctgagatagg tgcctcactg
     5941 attaagcatt ggtaactgtc agaccaagtt tactcatata tactttagat tgatttaaaa
     6001 cttcattttt aatttaaaag gatctaggtg aagatccttt ttgataatct catgaccaaa
     6061 atcccttaac gtgagttttc gttccactga gcgtcagacc ccgtagaaaa gatcaaagga
     6121 tcttcttgag atcctttttt tctgcgcgta atctgctgct tgcaaacaaa aaaaccaccg
     6181 ctaccagcgg tggtttgttt gccggatcaa gagctaccaa ctctttttcc gaaggtaact
     6241 ggcttcagca gagcgcagat accaaatact gttcttctag tgtagccgta gttaggccac
     6301 cacttcaaga actctgtagc accgcctaca tacctcgctc tgctaatcct gttaccagtg
     6361 gctgctgcca gtggcgataa gtcgtgtctt accgggttgg actcaagacg atagttaccg
     6421 gataaggcgc agcggtcggg ctgaacgggg ggttcgtgca cacagcccag cttggagcga
     6481 acgacctaca ccgaactgag atacctacag cgtgagctat gacaaagcgc cacgcttccc
     6541 gaagggagaa aggcggacag gtatccggta agcggcaggg tcggaacagg agagcgcacg
     6601 agggagcttc cagggggaaa cgcctggtat ctttatagtc ctgtcgggtt tcgccacctc
     6661 tgacttgagc gtcgattttt gtgatgctcg tcaggggggc ggagcctatg gaaaaacgcc
     6721 agcaacgcgg cctttttacg gttcctggcc ttttgctggc cttttgctca catggctcga
     6781 cagatcttca atattggcca ttagccatat tattcattgg ttatatagca taaatcaata
     6841 ttggctattg gccattgcat acgttgtatc tatatcataa tatgtacatt tatattggct
     6901 cat
//
